>Addgene plasmid #91244 | pACYCDuet_D27NDHFR_WTTS | addgene full sequence | sequence record 178688 | Addgene NGS Result
TCGACAAGCTTGCGGCCGCATAATGCTTAAGTCGAACAGAAAGTAATCGTATTGTACACGGCCGCATAAT
CGAAATTAATACGACTCACTATAGGGGAATTGTGAGCGGATAACAATTCCCCATCTTAGTATATTAGTTA
AGTATAAGAAGGAGATATACATATGGCAGATCTCATGAAACAGTACCTGGAGCTGATGCAAAAAGTTCTG
GATGAGGGTACCCAGAAAAACGACCGCACGGGTACCGGAACGCTGAGCATTTTTGGCCATCAGATGCGTT
TTAACCTGCAGGACGGATTCCCGCTGGTTACGACCAAACGCTGCCACCTGCGTAGCATTATTCATGAGCT
GCTGTGGTTTCTGCAAGGTGACACTAACATCGCGTATCTGCACGAAAACAATGTGACGATCTGGGATGAA
TGGGCCGATGAAAACGGCGATCTGGGCCCAGTGTATGGTAAACAGTGGCGCGCCTGGCCAACGCCAGATG
GCCGCCACATCGATCAGATCACGACCGTGCTGAATCAACTGAAAAACGACCCGGACAGCCGCCGCATTAT
TGTTTCCGCGTGGAATGTGGGTGAACTGGATAAAATGGCGCTGGCGCCGTGCCATGCATTCTTCCAGTTT
TACGTTGCGGACGGTAAGCTGAGCTGTCAACTTTATCAGCGCAGCTGCGATGTTTTCCTCGGCCTGCCGT
TCAATATCGCCAGCTACGCGTTACTGGTGCATATGATGGCGCAGCAGTGCGACCTGGAGGTGGGTGATTT
TGTCTGGACCGGCGGTGATACCCACCTGTACAGCAACCATATGGACCAAACGCATCTGCAATTGAGCCGT
GAGCCGCGTCCGCTGCCGAAACTGATTATTAAGCGCAAACCCGAGAGCATCTTTGACTATCGTTTCGAAG
ACTTCGAGATTGAAGGCTACGATCCGCACCCGGGTATCAAAGCGCCGGTGGCTATCTAACTCGAGTCTGG
TAAAGAAACCGCTGCTGCGAAATTTGAACGCCAGCACATGGACTCGTCTACTAGCGCAGCTTAATTAACC
TAGGCTGCTGCCACCGCTGAGCAATAACTAGCATAACCCCTTGGGGCCTCTAAACGGGTCTTGAGGGGTT
TTTTGCTGAAACCTCAGGCATTTGAGAAGCACACGGTCACACTGCTTCCGGTAGTCAATAAACCGGTAAA
CCAGCAATAGACATAAGCGGCTATTTAACGACCCTGCCCTGAACCGACGACCGGGTCGAATTTGCTTTCG
AATTTCTGCCATTCATCCGCTTATTATCACTTATTCAGGCGTAGCAACCAGGCGTTTAAGGGCACCAATA
ACTGCCTTAAAAAAATTACGCCCCGCCCTGCCACTCATCGCAGTACTGTTGTAATTCATTAAGCATTCTG
CCGACATGGAAGCCATCACAAACGGCATGATGAACCTGAATCGCCAGCGGCATCAGCACCTTGTCGCCTT
GCGTATAATATTTGCCCATAGTGAAAACGGGGGCGAAGAAGTTGTCCATATTGGCCACGTTTAAATCAAA
ACTGGTGAAACTCACCCAGGGATTGGCTGAGACGAAAAACATATTCTCAATAAACCCTTTAGGGAAATAG
GCCAGGTTTTCACCGTAACACGCCACATCTTGCGAATATATGTGTAGAAACTGCCGGAAATCGTCGTGGT
ATTCACTCCAGAGCGATGAAAACGTTTCAGTTTGCTCATGGAAAACGGTGTAACAAGGGTGAACACTATC
CCATATCACCAGCTCACCGTCTTTCATTGCCATACGGAACTCCGGATGAGCATTCATCAGGCGGGCAAGA
ATGTGAATAAAGGCCGGATAAAACTTGTGCTTATTTTTCTTTACGGTCTTTAAAAAGGCCGTAATATCCA
GCTGAACGGTCTGGTTATAGGTACATTGAGCAACTGACTGAAATGCCTCAAAATGTTCTTTACGATGCCA
TTGGGATATATCAACGGTGGTATATCCAGTGATTTTTTTCTCCATTTTAGCTTCCTTAGCTCCTGAAAAT
CTCGATAACTCAAAAAATACGCCCGGTAGTGATCTTATTTCATTATGGTGAAAGTTGGAACCTCTTACGT
GCCGATCAACGTCTCATTTTCGCCAAAAGTTGGCCCAGGGCTTCCCGGTATCAACAGGGACACCAGGATT
TATTTATTCTGCGAAGTGATCTTCCGTCACAGGTATTTATTCGGCGCAAAGTGCGTCGGGTGATGCTGCC
AACTTACTGATTTAGTGTATGATGGTGTTTTTGAGGTGCTCCAGTGGCTTCTGTTTCTATCAGCTGTCCC
TCCTGTTCAGCTACTGACGGGGTGGTGCGTAACGGCAAAAGCACCGCCGGACATCAGCGCTAGCGGAGTG
TATACTGGCTTACTATGTTGGCACTGATGAGGGTGTCAGTGAAGTGCTTCATGTGGCAGGAGAAAAAAGG
CTGCACCGGTGCGTCAGCAGAATATGTGATACAGGATATATTCCGCTTCCTCGCTCACTGACTCGCTACG
CTCGGTCGTTCGACTGCGGCGAGCGGAAATGGCTTACGAACGGGGCGGAGATTTCCTGGAAGATGCCAGG
AAGATACTTAACAGGGAAGTGAGAGGGCCGCGGCAAAGCCGTTTTTCCATAGGCTCCGCCCCCCTGACAA
GCATCACGAAATCTGACGCTCAAATCAGTGGTGGCGAAACCCGACAGGACTATAAAGATACCAGGCGTTT
CCCCCTGGCGGCTCCCTCGTGCGCTCTCCTGTTCCTGCCTTTCGGTTTACCGGTGTCATTCCGCTGTTAT
GGCCGCGTTTGTCTCATTCCACGCCTGACACTCAGTTCCGGGTAGGCAGTTCGCTCCAAGCTGGACTGTA
TGCACGAACCCCCCGTTCAGTCCGACCGCTGCGCCTTATCCGGTAACTATCGTCTTGAGTCCAACCCGGA
AAGACATGCAAAAGCACCACTGGCAGCAGCCACTGGTAATTGATTTAGAGGAGTTAGTCTTGAAGTCATG
CGCCGGTTAAGGCTAAACTGAAAGGACAAGTTTTGGTGACTGCGCTCCTCCAAGCCAGTTACCTCGGTTC
AAAGAGTTGGTAGCTCAGAGAACCTTCGAAAAACCGCCCTGCAAGGCGGTTTTTTCGTTTTCAGAGCAAG
AGATTACGCGCAGACCAAAACGATCTCAAGAAGATCATCTTATTAATCAGATAAAATATTTCTAGATTTC
AGTGCAATTTATCTCTTCAAATGTAGCACCTGAAGTCAGCCCCATACGATATAAGTTGTAATTCTCATGT
TAGTCATGCCCCGCGCCCACCGGAAGGAGCTGACTGGGTTGAAGGCTCTCAAGGGCATCGGTCGAGATCC
CGGTGCCTAATGAGTGAGCTAACTTACATTAATTGCGTTGCGCTCACTGCCCGCTTTCCAGTCGGGAAAC
CTGTCGTGCCAGCTGCATTAATGAATCGGCCAACGCGCGGGGAGAGGCGGTTTGCGTATTGGGCGCCAGG
GTGGTTTTTCTTTTCACCAGTGAGACGGGCAACAGCTGATTGCCCTTCACCGCCTGGCCCTGAGAGAGTT
GCAGCAAGCGGTCCACGCTGGTTTGCCCCAGCAGGCGAAAATCCTGTTTGATGGTGGTTAACGGCGGGAT
ATAACATGAGCTGTCTTCGGTATCGTCGTATCCCACTACCGAGATGTCCGCACCAACGCGCAGCCCGGAC
TCGGTAATGGCGCGCATTGCGCCCAGCGCCATCTGATCGTTGGCAACCAGCATCGCAGTGGGAACGATGC
CCTCATTCAGCATTTGCATGGTTTGTTGAAAACCGGACATGGCACTCCAGTCGCCTTCCCGTTCCGCTAT
CGGCTGAATTTGATTGCGAGTGAGATATTTATGCCAGCCAGCCAGACGCAGACGCGCCGAGACAGAACTT
AATGGGCCCGCTAACAGCGCGATTTGCTGGTGACCCAATGCGACCAGATGCTCCACGCCCAGTCGCGTAC
CGTCTTCATGGGAGAAAATAATACTGTTGATGGGTGTCTGGTCAGAGACATCAAGAAATAACGCCGGAAC
ATTAGTGCAGGCAGCTTCCACAGCAATGGCATCCTGGTCATCCAGCGGATAGTTAATGATCAGCCCACTG
ACGCGTTGCGCGAGAAGATTGTGCACCGCCGCTTTACAGGCTTCGACGCCGCTTCGTTCTACCATCGACA
CCACCACGCTGGCACCCAGTTGATCGGCGCGAGATTTAATCGCCGCGACAATTTGCGACGGCGCGTGCAG
GGCCAGACTGGAGGTGGCAACGCCAATCAGCAACGACTGTTTGCCCGCCAGTTGTTGTGCCACGCGGTTG
GGAATGTAATTCAGCTCCGCCATCGCCGCTTCCACTTTTTCCCGCGTTTTCGCAGAAACGTGGCTGGCCT
GGTTCACCACGCGGGAAACGGTCTGATAAGAGACACCGGCATACTCTGCGACATCGTATAACGTTACTGG
TTTCACATTCACCACCCTGAATTGACTCTCTTCCGGGCGCTATCATGCCATACCGCGAAAGGTTTTGCGC
CATTCGATGGTGTCCGGGATCTCGACGCTCTCCCTTATGCGACTCCTGCATTAGGAAATTAATACGACTC
ACTATAGGGGAATTGTGAGCGGATAACAATTCCCCTGTAGAAATAATTTTGTTTAACTTTAATAAGGAGA
TATACCATGGGCAGCAGCCATCACCATCATCACCACAGCCAGGATCCGATGATCAGTCTGATTGCGGCGT
TAGCGGTAGATCGCGTTATCGGCATGGAAAACGCCATGCCGTGGAACCTGCCTGCCAACCTCGCCTGGTT
TAAACGCAACACCTTAAATAAACCCGTGATTATGGGCCGCCATACCTGGGAATCAATCGGTCGTCCGTTG
CCAGGACGCAAAAATATTATCCTCAGCAGTCAACCGGGTACGGACGATCGCGTAACGTGGGTGAAGTCGG
TGGATGAAGCCATCGCGGCGTGTGGTGACGTACCAGAAATCATGGTGATTGGCGGCGGTCGCGTTTATGA
ACAGTTCTTGCCAAAAGCGCAAAAACTGTATCTGACGCATATCGACGCAGAAGTGGAAGGCGACACCCAT
TTCCCGGATTACGAGCCGGATGACTGGGAATCGGTATTCAGCGAATTCCACGATGCTGATGCGCAGAACT
CTCACAGCTATTGCTTTGAGATTCTGGAGCGGCGGTAACCACTG
Features (pLannotate 1.2.2; 20 found; start..end, strand, type, name):
     77..95      +  promoter       T7 promoter: promoter for bacteriophage T7 RNA polymerase
     96..120     +  protein_bind   lac operator: The lac repressor binds to the lac operator to inhibit transcription in E. coli. This inhibition can be relieved by adding lactose or isopropyl-β-D-thiogalactopyranoside (IPTG). lac repressor encoded by lacI
    175..966     +  CDS            thyA: TYSY_ECO57 - Experimental evidence at protein level: Swiss-Prot protein existence level 1. Catalyzes the reductive methylation of 2'-deoxyuridine-5'- monophosphate (dUMP) to 2'-deoxythymidine-5'-monophosphate (dTMP) while utilizing 5,10-methylenetetrahydrofolate (mTHF) as the methyl donor and reductant in the reaction, yielding dihydrofolate (DHF) as a by- product. This enzymatic reaction provides an intracellular de novo source of dTMP, an essential precursor for DNA biosynthesis. From Escherichia coli O157:H7.
    982..1023    +  CDS            S-Tag (fragment): affinity and epitope tag derived from pancreatic ribonuclease A
   1053..1070    +  CDS            SET1 (fragment): solubility-enhancement tag derived from T7 phage gene 10B
   1078..1125    +  terminator     T7 terminator: transcription terminator for bacteriophage T7 RNA polymerase
   1349..2005    -  CDS            cat: CAT_ECOLX - Experimental evidence at protein level: Swiss-Prot protein existence level 1. This enzyme is an effector of chloramphenicol resistance in bacteria. From Escherichia coli. This protein is used as a marker in many commonly used cloning vectors, such as pACYC184.
   2006..2108    -  promoter       cat promoter: promoter of the E. coli cat gene encoding chloramphenicol acetyltransferase
   2229..2372    +  mobile_element IS1 (fragment): prokaryotic transposable element IS1
   2491..2546    -  rep_origin     RSF ori (fragment): Plasmids containing the RSF 1030 origin of replication can be propagated in E. coli cells that contain additional plasmids with compatible origins.
   2634..3179    -  rep_origin     p15A ori: Plasmids containing the medium-copy-number p15A origin of replication can be propagated in E. coli cells that contain a second plasmid with the ColE1 origin.
   3291..3355    -  CDS            TcR (fragment): tetracycline efflux protein; tet; confers resistance to tetracycline
   3370..3391    -  protein_bind   CAP binding site: CAP binding activates transcription in the presence of cAMP. E. coli catabolite activator protein
   3404..4486    -  CDS            lacI: lac repressor; lacI; The lac repressor binds to the lac operator to inhibit transcription in E. coli. This inhibition can be relieved by adding lactose or isopropyl-β-D-thiogalactopyranoside (IPTG).
   4487..4564    -  promoter       lacI promoter: lacI
   4572..4607    -  CDS            TcR (fragment): tetracycline efflux protein; tet; confers resistance to tetracycline
   4610..4628    +  promoter       T7 promoter: promoter for bacteriophage T7 RNA polymerase
   4629..4653    +  protein_bind   lac operator: The lac repressor binds to the lac operator to inhibit transcription in E. coli. This inhibition can be relieved by adding lactose or isopropyl-β-D-thiogalactopyranoside (IPTG). lac repressor encoded by lacI
   4668..4690    +  RBS            RBS: efficient ribosome binding site from bacteriophage T7 gene 10 (Olins and Rangwala, 1989)
   4739..5218    +  CDS            ecDHFR: E. coli dihydrofolate reductase; folA
