[The description below was written by a language model from this plasmid's Addgene catalogue record and pLannotate feature annotations shown in this document.]
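Description:
pACYCDuet_D27NDHFR_WTTS is a bacterial co-expression plasmid built on the Novagen pACYCDuet-1 backbone. It carries two E. coli folate-metabolism genes: folA, encoding dihydrofolate reductase (DHFR) with a D27N substitution, and wild-type thyA, encoding thymidylate synthase (TS). The 5,224-nt plasmid replicates from the medium-copy p15A origin, which is compatible with ColE1-type plasmids. It is selected with chloramphenicol through the cat gene and its native promoter. The annotation also reports short IS1, RSF ori and TcR fragments, which are most likely backbone remnants rather than functional elements.

Each gene sits in its own Duet expression unit, driven by a T7 promoter followed by a lac operator. A lacI gene on the backbone supplies the repressor, so transcription depends on T7 RNA polymerase and can be induced with IPTG. In the first unit, a T7 gene 10 ribosome binding site precedes the DHFR coding sequence, and the catalogue entry lists an N-terminal 6xHis tag contributed by the backbone. This tag is not separately annotated in the feature table. The second unit contains thyA, followed by S-Tag and SET1 fragments from the vector; the record does not indicate whether these are translated with TS. A single T7 terminator follows the second unit. The depositor states that a barcode lies in the noncoding region between the two genes, but the feature table does not annotate it.

TS produces dihydrofolate as a by-product of dTMP synthesis, and DHFR reduces it, so the two enzymes are metabolically coupled. The barcoded design pairs a defined DHFR variant with TS. This fits its use in work on the functional coupling of the two enzymes in bacterial folate metabolism, although the record does not give experimental details.
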