Addgene plasmid #91244: pACYCDuet_D27NDHFR_WTTS
Purpose: bacterial co-expression of folA (DHFR) and thyA(TS) with a barcode within the noncoding region between the genes
Depositing lab: Kimberly Reynolds. Depositing organization: University of Texas Southwestern Medical Center. Publication: A Two-Enzyme Adaptive Unit within Bacterial Folate Metabolism. Schober AF, Mathis AD, Ingle C, Park JO, Chen L, Rabinowitz JD, Junier I, Rivoire O, Reynolds KA. Cell Rep. 2019 Jun 11;27(11):3359-3370.e7. doi: 10.1016/j.celrep.2019.05.030. PubMed 31189117.
Backbone
  Vector backbone: pACYCDuet-1
  Backbone manufacturer: Novagen
  Vector type: Bacterial Expression
Growth in bacteria
  Bacterial resistance: Chloramphenicol, 25 μg/mL
  Growth temperature: 37°C
  Growth strain: DH5alpha
  Copy number: Unknown
Gene/Insert 1
  Gene/Insert name: folA (alt name: DHFR)
  Species: E. coli
  Mutation: D27N
  Promoter: T7
  Tag / fusion protein: 6xHis (N terminal on backbone)
  Cloning method: Restriction Enzyme; 5′ cloning site BamHI (unknown if destroyed); 3′ cloning site SalI (unknown if destroyed)
  Sequencing primers: 5′ unknown
Gene/Insert 2
  Gene/Insert name: thyA (alt name: TS)
  Species: E.coli
  Promoter: T7
  Cloning method: Restriction Enzyme; 5′ cloning site NotI (unknown if destroyed); 3′ cloning site XhoI (unknown if destroyed)
  Sequencing primers: 5′ unknown
Terms and licenses: Academic/Nonprofit Terms; Industry Terms: Not Available to Industry
How to cite: pACYCDuet_D27NDHFR_WTTS was a gift from Kimberly Reynolds (Addgene plasmid # 91244 ; http://n2t.net/addgene:91244 ; RRID:Addgene_91244)
